>Addgene plasmid #132149 | pDONR221_SLC2A8 | addgene full sequence | sequence record 265842 | Addgene NGS Result
CTTTCCTGCGTTATCCCCTGATTCTGTGGATAACCGTATTACCGCCTTTGAGTGAGCTGATACCGCTCGC
CGCAGCCGAACGACCGAGCGCAGCGAGTCAGTGAGCGAGGAAGCGGAAGAGCGCCCAATACGCAAACCGC
CTCTCCCCGCGCGTTGGCCGATTCATTAATGCAGCTGGCACGACAGGTTTCCCGACTGGAAAGCGGGCAG
TGAGCGCAACGCAATTAATACGCGTACCGCTAGCCAGGAAGAGTTTGTAGAAACGCAAAAAGGCCATCCG
TCAGGATGGCCTTCTGCTTAGTTTGATGCCTGGCAGTTTATGGCGGGCGTCCTGCCCGCCACCCTCCGGG
CCGTTGCTTCACAACGTTCAAATCCGCTCCCGGCGGATTTGTCCTACTCAGGAGAGCGTTCACCGACAAA
CAACAGATAAAACGAAAGGCCCAGTCTTCCGACTGAGCCTTTCGTTTTATTTGATGCCTGGCAGTTCCCT
ACTCTCGCGTTAACGCTAGCATGGATGTTTTCCCAGTCACGACGTTGTAAAACGACGGCCAGTCTTAAGC
TCGGGCCCCAAATAATGATTTTATTTTGACTGATAGTGACCTGTTCGTTGCAACACATTGATGAGCAATG
CTTTTTTATAATGCCAACTTTGTACAAAAAAGCAGGCTCCACCATGACCCCTGAGGACCCAGAGGAGACA
CAGCCTCTGCTGGGACCACCTGGAGGAAGCGCCCCAAGGGGCCGGAGAGTGTTCCTGGCAGCCTTTGCCG
CCGCCCTGGGACCACTGTCCTTCGGCTTTGCACTGGGATACAGCTCCCCAGCAATCCCTTCTCTGCAGAG
GGCAGCACCACCAGCACCAAGACTGGACGATGCCGCCGCCTCCTGGTTCGGCGCCGTGGTGACCCTGGGA
GCAGCAGCAGGAGGCGTGCTGGGAGGCTGGCTGGTGGACAGGGCCGGCCGCAAGCTGAGCCTGCTGCTGT
GCTCCGTGCCCTTCGTGGCAGGATTTGCCGTGATCACCGCAGCACAGGACGTGTGGATGCTGCTGGGAGG
CCGGCTGCTGACAGGCCTGGCATGCGGAGTGGCATCCCTGGTGGCACCAGTGTACATCTCTGAGATCGCA
TATCCAGCCGTGAGAGGACTGCTGGGATCCTGCGTGCAGCTGATGGTGGTGGTGGGCATCCTGCTGGCCT
ATCTGGCCGGCTGGGTGCTGGAGTGGAGATGGCTGGCCGTGCTGGGATGCGTGCCTCCATCTCTGATGCT
GCTGCTGATGTGCTTCATGCCAGAGACCCCCAGGTTTCTGCTGACACAGCACAGGCGCCAGGAGGCAATG
GCCGCCCTGCGCTTCCTGTGGGGAAGCGAGCAGGGATGGGAGGACCCACCTATCGGAGCCGAGCAGTCCT
TTCACCTGGCCCTGCTGAGGCAGCCTGGAATCTACAAGCCATTCATCATCGGCGTGAGCCTGATGGCCTT
TCAGCAGCTGTCCGGCGTGAACGCCGTGATGTTCTATGCCGAGACCATCTTCGAGGAGGCCAAGTTTAAG
GACTCTAGCCTGGCCTCTGTGGTGGTGGGCGTGATCCAGGTGCTGTTCACAGCCGTGGCCGCCCTGATCA
TGGATAGAGCAGGCCGGAGACTGCTGCTGGTGCTGAGCGGCGTGGTCATGGTGTTTTCTACCAGCGCCTT
CGGCGCCTACTTTAAGCTGACACAGGGAGGACCTGGAAACTCCTCTCACGTGGCAATCTCCGCCCCCGTG
TCTGCCCAGCCTGTGGATGCCTCTGTGGGACTGGCATGGCTGGCAGTGGGAAGCATGTGCCTGTTCATCG
CAGGATTTGCAGTGGGATGGGGACCAATCCCATGGCTGCTGATGAGCGAGATCTTTCCACTGCACGTGAA
GGGAGTGGCAACCGGAATCTGCGTGCTGACAAATTGGCTGATGGCCTTCCTGGTGACCAAGGAGTTTAGC
TCCCTGATGGAGGTGCTGAGGCCCTATGGCGCCTTCTGGCTGGCCTCTGCCTTCTGCATCTTTAGCGTGC
TGTTCACCCTGTTCTGCGTGCCTGAGACCAAGGGCAAGACACTGGAGCAGATCACAGCCCACTTTGAGGG
CCGCGACCCAGCTTTCTTGTACAAAGTTGGCATTATAAGAAAGCATTGCTTATCAATTTGTTGCAACGAA
CAGGTCACTATCAGTCAAAATAAAATCATTATTTGCCATCCAGCTGATATCCCCTATAGTGAGTCGTATT
ACATGGTCATAGCTGTTTCCTGGCAGCTCTGGCCCGTGTCTCAAAATCTCTGATGTTACATTGCACAAGA
TAAAAATATATCATCATGAACAATAAAACTGTCTGCTTACATAAACAGTAATACAAGGGGTGTTATGAGC
CATATTCAACGGGAAACGTCGAGGCCGCGATTAAATTCCAACATGGATGCTGATTTATATGGGTATAAAT
GGGCTCGCGATAATGTCGGGCAATCAGGTGCGACAATCTATCGCTTGTATGGGAAGCCCGATGCGCCAGA
GTTGTTTCTGAAACATGGCAAAGGTAGCGTTGCCAATGATGTTACAGATGAGATGGTCAGACTAAACTGG
CTGACGGAATTTATGCCTCTTCCGACCATCAAGCATTTTATCCGTACTCCTGATGATGCATGGTTACTCA
CCACTGCGATCCCCGGAAAAACAGCATTCCAGGTATTAGAAGAATATCCTGATTCAGGTGAAAATATTGT
TGATGCGCTGGCAGTGTTCCTGCGCCGGTTGCATTCGATTCCTGTTTGTAATTGTCCTTTTAACAGCGAT
CGCGTATTTCGTCTCGCTCAGGCGCAATCACGAATGAATAACGGTTTGGTTGATGCGAGTGATTTTGATG
ACGAGCGTAATGGCTGGCCTGTTGAACAAGTCTGGAAAGAAATGCATAAACTTTTGCCATTCTCACCGGA
TTCAGTCGTCACTCATGGTGATTTCTCACTTGATAACCTTATTTTTGACGAGGGGAAATTAATAGGTTGT
ATTGATGTTGGACGAGTCGGAATCGCAGACCGATACCAGGATCTTGCCATCCTATGGAACTGCCTCGGTG
AGTTTTCTCCTTCATTACAGAAACGGCTTTTTCAAAAATATGGTATTGATAATCCTGATATGAATAAATT
GCAGTTTCATTTGATGCTCGATGAGTTTTTCTAATCAGAATTGGTTAATTGGTTGTAACACTGGCAGAGC
ATTACGCTGACTTGACGGGACGGCGCAAGCTCATGACCAAAATCCCTTAACGTGAGTTACGCGTCGTTCC
ACTGAGCGTCAGACCCCGTAGAAAAGATCAAAGGATCTTCTTGAGATCCTTTTTTTCTGCGCGTAATCTG
CTGCTTGCAAACAAAAAAACCACCGCTACCAGCGGTGGTTTGTTTGCCGGATCAAGAGCTACCAACTCTT
TTTCCGAAGGTAACTGGCTTCAGCAGAGCGCAGATACCAAATACTGTTCTTCTAGTGTAGCCGTAGTTAG
GCCACCACTTCAAGAACTCTGTAGCACCGCCTACATACCTCGCTCTGCTAATCCTGTTACCAGTGGCTGC
TGCCAGTGGCGATAAGTCGTGTCTTACCGGGTTGGACTCAAGACGATAGTTACCGGATAAGGCGCAGCGG
TCGGGCTGAACGGGGGGTTCGTGCACACAGCCCAGCTTGGAGCGAACGACCTACACCGAACTGAGATACC
TACAGCGTGAGCTATGAGAAAGCGCCACGCTTCCCGAAGGGAGAAAGGCGGACAGGTATCCGGTAAGCGG
CAGGGTCGGAACAGGAGAGCGCACGAGGGAGCTTCCAGGGGGAAACGCCTGGTATCTTTATAGTCCTGTC
GGGTTTCGCCACCTCTGACTTGAGCGTCGATTTTTGTGATGCTCGTCAGGGGGGCGGAGCCTATGGAAAA
ACGCCAGCAACGCGGCCTTTTTACGGTTCCTGGCCTTTTGCTGGCCTTTTGCTCACATGTT
Features (pLannotate 1.2.2; 10 found; start..end, strand, type, name):
    121..213     +  CDS            lacI (fragment): lac repressor; lacI; The lac repressor binds to the lac operator to inhibit transcription in E. coli. This inhibition can be relieved by adding lactose or isopropyl-β-D-thiogalactopyranoside (IPTG).
    268..295     -  terminator     rrnB T2 terminator: transcription terminator T2 from the E. coli rrnB gene
    427..470     +  terminator     rrnB T1 terminator: Escherichia coli rrnB; transcription terminator T1 from the E. coli rrnB gene
    517..553     -  CDS            lacZα (fragment): LacZα fragment of β-galactosidase; lacZ fragment
    569..668     +  protein_bind   attL1: mutant version of attL; recombination site for the Gateway® LR reaction LR Clonase™
    674..2104    +  CDS            SLC2A8: GTR8_HUMAN - Also known as GLUT8 From Homo sapiens (Human).
   2106..2205    -  protein_bind   attL2: mutant version of attL; recombination site for the Gateway® LR reaction LR Clonase™
   2223..2241    -  promoter       T7 promoter: promoter for bacteriophage T7 RNA polymerase
   2375..3184    +  CDS            KanR: aminoglycoside phosphotransferase; aph(3')-Ia; confers resistance to kanamycin in bacteria or G418 (Geneticin®) in eukaryotes
   3331..3919    +  rep_origin     ori: high-copy-number ColE1/pMB1/pBR322/pUC origin of replication
