[The description below was written by a language model from this plasmid's Addgene catalogue record and pLannotate feature annotations shown in this document.]
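Description:
pDONR221_SLC2A8 is a Gateway entry clone built on the pDONR221 backbone and carrying a codon-optimized open reading frame for human SLC2A8, the solute carrier also known as GLUT8 or GLUTX1. The sequenced plasmid is 3,981 nt. It is maintained in E. coli through a high-copy ColE1/pUC-type origin and selected with kanamycin via an aph(3')-Ia aminoglycoside phosphotransferase gene (KanR). Although the catalogue lists the vector type as mammalian expression, the feature table shows no eukaryotic promoter or polyadenylation signal around the insert, so the plasmid acts as a shuttle or donor for the ORF rather than an expression construct in its own right.

The 1,431 bp SLC2A8 coding sequence sits directly between attL1 and attL2, the recombination sites produced when an attB-flanked fragment is recombined into a pDONR vector. In an LR Clonase reaction these sites exchange with the attR sites of a destination vector, moving the ORF directionally and in frame into whichever expression context the user chooses, along with that vector's promoter, tags or viral elements. Upstream of the cassette, the rrnB T1 and T2 terminators shield the insert from read-through transcription from the backbone. A T7 promoter lies just beyond attL2, pointing back toward the insert. The short lacI and lacZα fragments annotated upstream appear to be backbone remnants with no evident functional role, and M13 forward and reverse primer sites flank the cassette for sequence verification.

The plasmid belongs to a consortium collection of solute carrier transporter clones, and its stated purpose is subcloning the optimized ORF into custom expression vectors. No tags are annotated, and the record does not state whether the ORF retains a stop codon.
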