Addgene plasmid #132149: pDONR221_SLC2A8
Purpose: Gateway entry clone with codon-optimized ORF sequence for subcloning into custom expression vectors
Depositing lab: RESOLUTE Consortium & Giulio Superti-Furga. Depositing organization: CeMM Research Center for Molecular Medicine. Publication: The RESOLUTE consortium: unlocking SLC transporters for drug discovery. Superti-Furga G, Lackner D, Wiedmer T, Ingles-Prieto A, Barbosa B, Girardi E, Goldmann U, Gurtl B, Klavins K, Klimek C, Lindinger S, Lineiro-Retes E, Muller AC, Onstein S, Redinger G, Reil D, Sedlyarov V, Wolf G, Crawford M, Everley R, ... Steppan CM. Nat Rev Drug Discov. 2020 Jul;19(7):429-430. doi: 10.1038/d41573-020-00056-6. PubMed 32265506.
Backbone
  Vector backbone: pDONR221
  Backbone manufacturer: Thermo Fisher Scientific
  Backbone size w/o insert (bp): 2550
  Vector type: Mammalian Expression
Growth in bacteria
  Bacterial resistance: Kanamycin, 50 μg/mL
  Growth temperature: 37°C
  Growth strain: Stbl3
  Copy number: High Copy
Gene/Insert
  Gene/Insert name: SLC2A8 (alt name: GLUTX1, GLUT8)
  Species: H. sapiens (human)
  Insert size (bp): 1431
  Entrez Gene: SLC2A8 (a.k.a. GLUT8, GLUTX1)
  Cloning method: Gateway Cloning
  Sequencing primers: 5′ M13-fwd; 3′ M13-rev
Terms and licenses: Academic/Nonprofit Terms; Industry Terms
Depositor comments: For more information on the full Resolute plasmid collection, please see www.addgene.org/depositor-collections/re-solute/. Please provide your feedback on this plasmid to the RESOLUTE consortium by filling out their RESOLUTE repository feedback form: https://forms.office.com/Pages/ResponsePage.aspx?id=0e05yklzmkS7rjFGQL4N7z4feCLQvEJAmVcOCM_u885UN1JJRko0Ukg4TVQwNTZLOUxPQVJWT1NHUCQlQCN0PWcu
How to cite: pDONR221_SLC2A8 was a gift from RESOLUTE Consortium & Giulio Superti-Furga (Addgene plasmid # 132149 ; http://n2t.net/addgene:132149 ; RRID:Addgene_132149)
