>Addgene plasmid #132149 | pDONR221_SLC2A8 | depositor partial sequence | sequence record 253698 | Codon-optimized ORF of SLC2A8
ATGACCCCTGAGGACCCAGAGGAGACACAGCCTCTGCTGGGACCACCTGGAGGAAGCGCCCCAAGGGGCC
GGAGAGTGTTCCTGGCAGCCTTTGCCGCCGCCCTGGGACCACTGTCCTTCGGCTTTGCACTGGGATACAG
CTCCCCAGCAATCCCTTCTCTGCAGAGGGCAGCACCACCAGCACCAAGACTGGACGATGCCGCCGCCTCC
TGGTTCGGCGCCGTGGTGACCCTGGGAGCAGCAGCAGGAGGCGTGCTGGGAGGCTGGCTGGTGGACAGGG
CCGGCCGCAAGCTGAGCCTGCTGCTGTGCTCCGTGCCCTTCGTGGCAGGATTTGCCGTGATCACCGCAGC
ACAGGACGTGTGGATGCTGCTGGGAGGCCGGCTGCTGACAGGCCTGGCATGCGGAGTGGCATCCCTGGTG
GCACCAGTGTACATCTCTGAGATCGCATATCCAGCCGTGAGAGGACTGCTGGGATCCTGCGTGCAGCTGA
TGGTGGTGGTGGGCATCCTGCTGGCCTATCTGGCCGGCTGGGTGCTGGAGTGGAGATGGCTGGCCGTGCT
GGGATGCGTGCCTCCATCTCTGATGCTGCTGCTGATGTGCTTCATGCCAGAGACCCCCAGGTTTCTGCTG
ACACAGCACAGGCGCCAGGAGGCAATGGCCGCCCTGCGCTTCCTGTGGGGAAGCGAGCAGGGATGGGAGG
ACCCACCTATCGGAGCCGAGCAGTCCTTTCACCTGGCCCTGCTGAGGCAGCCTGGAATCTACAAGCCATT
CATCATCGGCGTGAGCCTGATGGCCTTTCAGCAGCTGTCCGGCGTGAACGCCGTGATGTTCTATGCCGAG
ACCATCTTCGAGGAGGCCAAGTTTAAGGACTCTAGCCTGGCCTCTGTGGTGGTGGGCGTGATCCAGGTGC
TGTTCACAGCCGTGGCCGCCCTGATCATGGATAGAGCAGGCCGGAGACTGCTGCTGGTGCTGAGCGGCGT
GGTCATGGTGTTTTCTACCAGCGCCTTCGGCGCCTACTTTAAGCTGACACAGGGAGGACCTGGAAACTCC
TCTCACGTGGCAATCTCCGCCCCCGTGTCTGCCCAGCCTGTGGATGCCTCTGTGGGACTGGCATGGCTGG
CAGTGGGAAGCATGTGCCTGTTCATCGCAGGATTTGCAGTGGGATGGGGACCAATCCCATGGCTGCTGAT
GAGCGAGATCTTTCCACTGCACGTGAAGGGAGTGGCAACCGGAATCTGCGTGCTGACAAATTGGCTGATG
GCCTTCCTGGTGACCAAGGAGTTTAGCTCCCTGATGGAGGTGCTGAGGCCCTATGGCGCCTTCTGGCTGG
CCTCTGCCTTCTGCATCTTTAGCGTGCTGTTCACCCTGTTCTGCGTGCCTGAGACCAAGGGCAAGACACT
GGAGCAGATCACAGCCCACTTTGAGGGCCGC
